>Addgene plasmid #223365 | pBA1464_pTet-ECOR31Ham_DELhamA_Mut | addgene full sequence | sequence record 448698 | Addgene NGS Result
AGATTTCAGTGCAATTTATCTCTTCAAATGTAGCACCTGAAGTCAGCCCCATACGATATAAGTTGTCACC
TGCCCGAACCAGAGACTTATCCTGAACTGGCCGATAATTGCAGACGAACGATGCTTGGGCCCGAACAAAA
ACTCATCTCAGAAGAGGATCTGAATAGCGCCGTCGACCATCATCATCATCATCATTGAGTTTAAACGCTC
TCCAGCTTGGGTGTTTTGGCGGATGAGAGAAGATTTTCAGCCTGATACAGATTAAATCAGAACGCAGAAG
CGGTCTGATAAAACAGAATTTGCCTGGCGGCAGTAGCGCGGTGGTCCCACCTGACCCCATGCCGAACTCA
GAAGTGAAACGCCGTAGCGCCGATGGTAGTGTGGGGTCTGCCCATGCGAGAGTAGGCAACTGCCAGGCAT
CAAATAAAACGAAAGGCTCAGTCGAAAGACTGGGCCTTTCGTTTTATCTGTTGTTTGTCGGTGAACTTCA
GCGACGTCTTAAGACCCACTTTCACATTTAAGTTGTTTTTCTAATCCGCATATGATCAATTCAAGGCCGA
ATAAGAAGGCTGGCTCTGCACCTTGGTGATCAAATAATTCGATAGCTTGTCGTAATAATGGCGGCATACT
ATCAGTAGTAGGTGTTTCCCTTTCTTCTTTAGCGACTTGATGCTCTTGATCTTCCAATACGCAACCTAAA
GTAAAATGCCCCACAGCGCTGAGTGCATATAATGCATTCTCTAGTGAAAAACCTTGTTGGCATAAAAAGG
CTAATTGATTTTCGAGAGTTTCATACTGTTTTTCTGTAGGCCGTGTACCTAAATGTACTTTTGCTCCATC
GCGATGACTTAGTAAAGCACATCTAAAACTTTTAGCGTTATTACGTAAAAAATCTTGCCAGCTTTCCCCT
TCTAAAGGGCAAAAGTGAGTATGGTGCCTATCTAACATCTCAATGGCTAAGGCGTCGAGCAAAGCCCGCT
TATTTTTTACATGCCAATACAATGTAGGCTGCTCTACACCTAGCTTCTGGGCGAGTTTACGGGTTGTTAA
ACCTTCGATTCCGACCTCATTAAGCAGCTCTAATGCGCTGTTAATCACTTTACTTTTATCTAATCTAGAC
ATCATTAATTCCTAATTTTTGTTGACACTCTATCGTTGATATAGTTATTTTACCACTCCCTATCAGTGAT
AGAGAAAAGAATTCAAAAGATCTTTTAAGAAGGAGATATACTGATGGAAAAGGTGATTAGCGATGCCAGC
AACAGCTGATGAAATTATCGAAGCTATTAAGGAAGCTTCAGCTGTAGGTTTTCGCGGGCGCCTGATTGCA
CGCGGGCAAGCCCGGTCGGTGATCTGGCGAGACGGTGACTTGCCGCCGGATGCACCGGAGTTTAGCGCAC
TGCTCAGTCAGGACCTTCAAGGCTATGCTTATGCCCTAATCGATCTCGGCCTTCGTCTTCGAGAACTTAA
TGGAGACGACGCCTATGCGCGAATTGCTTTTGAACAGGCCGGAACCGCACTCGAGTCGGCTATTGCTAAA
GGAAAACGCGACAGCCGGGATACAGATTTTCACTTCGTAATGGCTGCTGCAAGCTATCACCTTGCGCATC
TTTCAGCACGAGCCTATTCGTTACTCGCAATGGTTGGTCAGGATGATAATTTTTCACCAATAGAGAGGGC
TCTTACACAACTGATCCGGCGTGATTTGCGTACTCTGCGCGATAATGCGTTGGGCTTTCGGCTCAGAGGT
GATGGCAGTGACGTGAAAATTACTGAAATCCTCCAGGCTCGCCTAAACTTGCCGCAAGACGAGAACGGTG
ACAGTGAGTCAGAGGAGGACATCCTTTTTGATGGGCTTGATTTGGCACTGACTGACGCCTATATGTCGGC
CATTTCTCTCTACCTTCTCGCTGTAGAAAGGGGAGAATCACGTTTGCTTTCCAGGGCTATTGAAAAATTA
AGAATTAGTCTAAGTATATGTGCTCAGTTTAATATGCTACCCCAGTGGTGGCTAAACTTTATTACCATTC
ATCTGTTATCTGACCTTTGGTCAGATACATTCCATGAAAGATTGCCACTGGTTCCAGTTGGTGGTGACGC
TGCTGAATGGCCCGCGCTTCGGGAACTGTTTATTGCACTGCTTCAAAGACGACCTCGAGCCGAAATTGAT
CTCTGGCCATCGCAGAGAGAGGCCGCCGGACGCTCTGTTAATGACAATGACGATTTGGTTGTTTCGTTGC
CAACCAGCGCTGGAAAAACTCGTATTGCTGAATTGTGTATTCTTCGCTGTCTGGCGGGTGGCAAGCGTGT
TGTTTTCATCACCCCGCTTCGTGCGCTTTCTGCACAAACAGAAGCCACTCTCTCCAGAACATTTGGGCCG
CTTGGGAAAACAATATCAATGCTGTATGGCAGCATTGGCGTAAGTGGTATGGATGAGGATGCAATTCGCC
AGCGTGACATCGTCGTCGCCACGCCTGAAAAACTTGACTTTGCTCTCCGGAATGACCCGTCAATTATTAA
TGATGTAGGACTTTTTATTTTTGATGAGGGGCACATGATTGGGGCCGATGAACGAGAGGTTCGGTATGAA
GTTCAAATTCAACGGCTGTTGCGCAGACAGGATGCCGATACGCGCAGAATTGTCTGCCTCTCGGCAATTC
TACCTGATGGTGAGCAACTCGATGATTTTGCCGGTTGGCTCCGTCGTGACAAGCCCGGAGGACCAATCAA
AAATAATTGGCGACCGACCCGCTTGCAGTTTGGCGAGGTCATATGGTCCGCTCCAGCAGGTCGGCTTAAT
CTCAGCGTCGGTTATGAGGCGGCTTGGGTATCGCGTTTTATCGTCAGCAGACAACCGCCAAAGGTTAAAT
TACCTAATAAAAAGCAGCGAACAAAAATGTTTCCCTCTGATAACAAGGAGCTCTGCTTAGCGACAGCCTG
GCGTCTAATTGAAGATGGACAGACCGTACTTATCTACTGCCCACTTCGCCGGAGCGTCGAACCGTTTGCC
GAGACAATTGTCGATCTGCATCAGCGCGGACTACTGCCATCTTTATTTGATGCTGCCCCGGACATTCTGG
ATACGGCTATCTCGCTGGGAGAAGAATGGTTGGGGGCACACAGCCCGATACTTGCCTGCCTACGGTTGGG
CGTGGCTCTTCATCATGGCGCATTGCCTACGGCTTACCGCAAAGAAATCGAACGTTTGCTGCGAGATGGG
GTACTTAAAGTGACGATCTCATCACCGACGCTAGCACAAGGTCTTAATCTTTCGGCAACAGCTATCGTCA
TGCATTCTCTTCATCGGAATCGCGAGCTTATCAAAGTGTCCGAGTTCAGAAACGTCATAGGCAGAGCAGG
GCGCGCATATGTAGATGTTGAAGGGCTGGTGATTTATCCAATATTCGATAAAGTAAATAAACGCCAGACT
AACTGGCATACCCTCACATCTGACACGGGGGCCCGTGAGATGGAGAGCGGACTAATACAGCTTGTCTGTG
TGTTATTGATTCGCATGCATACACGGCTTGGTGGGGATTTAAAAGCACTCACTGAATATGTGACCAACAA
CGCCGTAGCGTGGGAATTTCCAGAAATTATGACCGAATCTCCGCAAGAAAGAGATATTGCGCAGGCCATC
TGGGAAAAACAACTTTCAACGCTTGATACTGCTATTCTGAGCCTTCTTGGTGAGAATGATATCCCGGATG
ACCAGATTGAAACTGCTCTTGATGACATTCTTCAGTCTTCACTTTGGCAACGCAGTTTGCAGCGTTATAG
GGATGAGAATGAACGGATTTTGCTGAAATCGGGACTCCTGTCCCGCAGCCGCTACATCTGGCAGCGCTCA
ACGGCAGCAGGGCGCCGGGGGTATTTCCTGTCGGGGGTAGGACTTACAACCGGGCTACGACTTGATGCTA
TTGCCGCTAAGGCCAACCAACTATTGATTGATGCGAATGCGGCTATAATGGGCGGTGATGCCGAAGAGGC
AATTGCTGCTATCACGGCGCTCGCTGAAGAGGTCTTTACCTTCTATCCGTTTATACCCGATCCATTGCCT
GGCGACTGGAGAGGTATTTTACGTTCCTGGCTATTGGGTGAACCCATGACTAACGTCGCGAATACGCAGG
CGTCTGAAACGCTTCAATTCGTCGAGAATGGGCTGGTGTATCGACTTCCGTGGGCAATGGAGGCTATTAG
GGTACGTGCAACAGCTAATGGAGACCTCATAGGTGATACAGATACCACGCTAGACGATTATGAGTTAGGT
TTTGCGGTTGCTGCTGTTGAAACAGGTACCTTGAGCCGTTCGTCTTCACTGCTTATTCAGGCGGGTTTTA
GCTCTAGGCTTGCAGCCATAAAAGTGGTTACAGACACTACTGCCGATTTTCAATCCGGCCAGGAGCTTAG
AAGGTGGCTGAACTCTGAAGAAGTGATAAGCCACACGGATAATCATGACTGGCCTACACCTGAAACCAGA
GTGATGTGGCTGGAATTCTTGGGTAGTCTCAGCCCCAAAGGCAGCCAGGTTTGGAGTCGTCATCGTTATA
ACGGAATGGTGGACTGGAGAGATACTCCGGCAGTGATCGGCACACCATTGCAGCTTTACACTGTTGATGG
TATTCATCACGTACTGGCTGATGATGGCACTCCTCTGGGAAGTATAAATGGCAGAATTAACACAAACAGA
AGAGGTCTTCTTAGAGTTGAGGTGGATGATGAGAATGGTCGTGCCATGTTCGATTATTTAGGACCGGACG
ACTTTATTTCTACCTGAAGGAGGACTTTGGCAGGTGACCAAAAAAAAACGCCCGGCGGCAACCGAGCGTT
CTGAACAAATCCAGATGGAGTTCTGAGGTCATTACTGGATCTATCAACAGGAGTCCAAGCGAGCTCGATA
TCAAATTACGCCCCGCCCTGCCACTCATCGCAGTACTGTTGTAATTCATTAAGCATTCTGCCGACATGGA
AGCCATCACAAACGGCATGATGAACCTGAATCGCCAGCGGCATCAGCACCTTGTCGCCTTGCGTATAATA
TTTGCCCATGGTGAAAACGGGGGCGAAGAAGTTGTCCATATTGGCCACGTTTAAATCAAAACTGGTGAAA
CTCACCCAGGGATTGGCTGAAACGAAAAACATATTCTCAATAAACCCTTTAGGGAAATAGGCCAGGTTTT
CACCGTAACACGCCACATCTTGCGAATATATGTGTAGAAACTGCCGGAAATCGTCGTGGTATTCACTCCA
GAGCGATGAAAACGTTTCAGTTTGCTCATGGAAAACGGTGTAACAAGGGTGAACACTATCCCATATCACC
AGCTCACCGTCTTTCATTGCCATACGAAATTCCGGATGAGCATTCATCAGGCGGGCAAGAATGTGAATAA
AGGCCGGATAAAACTTGTGCTTATTTTTCTTTACGGTCTTTAAAAAGGCCGTAATATCCAGCTGAACGGT
CTGGTTATAGGTACATTGAGCAACTGACTGAAATGCCTCAAAATGTTCTTTACGATGCCATTGGGATATA
TCAACGGTGGTATATCCAGTGATTTTTTTCTCCATTTTAGCTTCCTTAGCTCCTGAAAATCTCGATAACT
CAAAAAATACGCCCGGTAGTGATCTTATTTCATTATGGTGAAAGTTGGAACCTCTTACGTGCCCGATCAA
GCGCTAGCGGAGTGTATACTGGCTTACTATGTTGGCACTGATGAGGGTGTCAGTGAAGTGCTTCATGTGG
CAGGAGAAAAAAGGCTGCACCGGTGCGTCAGCAGAATATGTGATACAGGATATATTCCGCTTCCTCGCTC
ACTGACTCGCTACGCTCGGTCGTTCGACTGCGGCGAGCGGAAATGGCTTACGAACGGGGCGGAGATTTCC
TGGAAGATGCCAGGAAGATACTTAACAGGGAAGTGAGAGGGCCGCGGCAAAGCCGTTTTTCCATAGGCTC
CGCCCCCCTGACAAGCATCACGAAATCTGACGCTCAAATCAGTGGTGGCGAAACCCGACAGGACTATAAA
GATACCAGGCGTTTCCCCCTGGCGGCTCCCTCGTGCGCTCTCCTGTTCCTGCCTTTCGGTTTACCGGTGT
CATTCCGCTGTTATGGCCGCGTTTGTCTCATTCCACGCCTGACACTCAGTTCCGGGTAGGCAGTTCGCTC
CAAGCTGGACTGTATGCACGAACCCCCCGTTCAGTCCGACCGCTGCGCCTTATCCGGTAACTATCGTCTT
GAGTCCAACCCGGAAAGACATGCAAAAGCACCACTGGCAGCAGCCACTGGTAATTGATTTAGAGGAGTTA
GTCTTGAAGTCATGCGCCGGTTAAGGCTAAACTGAAAGGACAAGTTTTGGTGACTGCGCTCCTCCAAGCC
AGTTACCTCGGTTCAAAGAGTTGGTAGCTCAGAGAACCTTCGAAAAACCGCCCTGCAAGGCGGTTTTTTC
GTTTTCAGAGCAAGAGATTACGCGCAGACCAAAACGATCTCAAGAAGATCATCTTATTAATCAGATAAAA
TATTTCT
Features (pLannotate 1.2.2; 11 found; start..end, strand, type, name):
    178..195     +  CDS            capTEV™ (fragment): composite tag for in vivo biotinylation, TEV protease cleavage, and 6xHis tagging
    302..417     +  ncRNA          5S rRNA: Accession: RF00001 - 5S ribosomal RNA
    421..467     +  terminator     rrnB T1 terminator: transcription terminator T1 from the E. coli rrnB gene
    499..1122    -  CDS            TetR: tetracycline repressor TetR; tetR from transposon Tn10; TetR binds to the tetracycline operator tetO to inhibit transcription. This inhibition can be relieved by adding tetracycline or doxycycline.
   1141..1196    +  promoter       tetR/tetA promoters: tetR; overlapping promoters for bacterial tetR and tetA
   4797..4885    -  terminator     lambda t0 terminator (fragment): transcription terminator from phage lambda
   4909..5565    -  CDS            cat: CAT_ECOLX - Experimental evidence at protein level: Swiss-Prot protein existence level 1. This enzyme is an effector of chloramphenicol resistance in bacteria. From Escherichia coli. This protein is used as a marker in many commonly used cloning vectors, such as pACYC184.
   5566..5663    -  promoter       cat promoter: promoter of the E. coli cat gene encoding chloramphenicol acetyltransferase
   5670..5696    +  misc_feature   bom (fragment): basis of mobility region from pBR322
   5795..5850    -  rep_origin     RSF ori (fragment): Plasmids containing the RSF 1030 origin of replication can be propagated in E. coli cells that contain additional plasmids with compatible origins.
   5938..6483    -  rep_origin     p15A ori: Plasmids containing the medium-copy-number p15A origin of replication can be propagated in E. coli cells that contain a second plasmid with the ColE1 origin.
