[The description below was written by a language model from this plasmid's Addgene catalogue record and pLannotate feature annotations shown in this document.]
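Description:
pBA1464_pTet-ECOR31Ham_DELhamA_Mut is a bacterial expression plasmid of about 6.5 kb built on a p15A backbone. It carries the Hachiman antiphage defense locus from E. coli strain ECOR31 with hamA deleted, so that only HamB is expressed. The p15A origin gives a low copy number (as catalogued) and is compatible with ColE1-type plasmids in the same cell. Selection is by chloramphenicol, through a cat gene driven by its own promoter and followed by a lambda t0 terminator fragment. Short matches to an RSF origin and to the pBR322 bom region are annotated near the origin, but these are only fragments and are probably backbone remnants or partial homologies rather than functional elements.

Expression is controlled by a Tn10-derived Tet module. TetR is encoded on the reverse strand next to the overlapping divergent tetR/tetA promoters, so TetR represses transcription toward the insert until a tetracycline-class inducer relieves operator binding. The automated annotation leaves the roughly 3.6 kb region between the promoter and the lambda t0 terminator unlabelled. This is presumably where the HamB coding sequence sits, although the feature table does not mark it. An rrnB-derived segment (5S rRNA and T1 terminator) lies upstream of the tetR cassette and provides transcriptional insulation. A very short hit to a composite tag most likely reflects a brief His-type stretch, and the record describes no tag on HamB.

The construct belongs to a study of how the Hachiman HamAB complex senses genome integrity to defend against phage. It probably serves as a deletion control for testing what HamA contributes to defense, compared with the intact system.
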