Addgene plasmid #223365: pBA1464_pTet-ECOR31Ham_DELhamA_Mut
Purpose: Expression of ECOR31 Hachiman HamB (∆HamA) under the pTet promoter
Depositing lab: Jennifer Doudna. Depositing organization: University of California, Berkeley. Publication: Genome integrity sensing by the broad-spectrum Hachiman antiphage defense complex. Tuck OT, Adler BA, Armbruster EG, Lahiri A, Hu JJ, Zhou J, Pogliano J, Doudna JA. Cell. 2024 Nov 27;187(24):6914-6928.e20. doi: 10.1016/j.cell.2024.09.020. Epub 2024 Oct 11. PubMed 39395413.
Backbone
  Vector backbone: p15a
  Vector type: Bacterial Expression
Growth in bacteria
  Bacterial resistance: Chloramphenicol, 25 μg/mL
  Growth temperature: 37°C
  Growth strain: DH5alpha
  Copy number: Low Copy
Gene/Insert
  Gene/Insert name: ECOR31 Hachiman HamB (∆HamA)
  Species: E. coli ECOR31
  Mutation: ∆HamA
Terms and licenses: Academic/Nonprofit Terms; Industry Terms: Not Available to Industry
Depositor comments: Please visit https://doi.org/10.1101/2024.02.29.582594 for bioRxiv preprint.
How to cite: pBA1464_pTet-ECOR31Ham_DELhamA_Mut was a gift from Jennifer Doudna (Addgene plasmid # 223365 ; http://n2t.net/addgene:223365 ; RRID:Addgene_223365)
